Addgene plasmid #233545: JDW 1063 (pLenti6.2_CMV_V5_MAFB_P2A_H2A_mCherry)
Purpose: A CMV driven human MAFB followed by a P2A cleavage peptide and an H2A mCherry fusion protein.
Depositing lab: Joshua Wythe. Depositing organization: University of Virginia. Publication: Defining the Transcriptional and Epigenetic Basis of Organotypic Endothelial Diversity in the Developing and Adult Mouse. Cantu Gutierrez ME, Hill MC, Largoza G, Martin JF, Wythe JD. bioRxiv 2021.11.15.468651 10.1101/2021.11.15.468651.
Backbone
  Vector backbone: pLenti6.2-V5-DEST
  Vector type: Lentiviral
Growth in bacteria
  Bacterial resistance: Ampicillin, 100 μg/mL
  Growth temperature: 37°C
  Growth strain: NEB Stable
  Copy number: High Copy
Gene/Insert
  Gene/Insert name: MAFB
  Species: H. sapiens (human)
  Entrez Gene: MAFB (a.k.a. DURS3, KRML, MCTO)
  Tag / fusion protein: V5 (N terminal on backbone)
  Cloning method: Gateway Cloning
Terms and licenses: Academic/Nonprofit Terms; Industry Terms: Not Available to Industry
Depositor comments: Please visit https://doi.org/10.1101/2021.11.15.468651 for bioRxiv preprint.
How to cite: JDW 1063 (pLenti6.2_CMV_V5_MAFB_P2A_H2A_mCherry) was a gift from Joshua Wythe (Addgene plasmid # 233545 ; http://n2t.net/addgene:233545 ; RRID:Addgene_233545)
