[The description below was written by a language model from this plasmid's Addgene catalogue record and pLannotate feature annotations shown in this document.]
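Description:
JDW 1063 (pLenti6.2_CMV_V5_MAFB_P2A_H2A_mCherry) is a lentiviral expression plasmid built on the pLenti6.2-V5-DEST backbone by Gateway cloning, with the insert flanked by attB1 and attB2 sites. It is propagated in E. coli as a high-copy plasmid through a ColE1/pUC-type origin with ampicillin selection (AmpR), and it also carries an f1 origin. The viral framework is that of an HIV-1-derived, self-inactivating transfer vector. An RSV promoter fused to a truncated 5' LTR drives genomic RNA production in packaging cells, followed by the Ψ packaging signal with a gag fragment and the Rev response element within an env fragment. A ΔU3 3' LTR followed by an SV40 poly(A) signal and SV40 origin closes the unit. The annotation lists neither a cPPT nor a WPRE.

The payload is a single CMV enhancer/promoter-driven open reading frame encoding human MAFB, a transcription factor, with an N-terminal V5 epitope tag. According to the catalogue description, this is followed by a P2A self-cleaving peptide, which is not separately annotated but fits the gap between the coding features. After it comes an H2A–mCherry fusion, whose histone portion is matched by the annotation to an H2A.Z-type variant. Ribosomal skipping at P2A should yield tagged MAFB and a separate chromatin-bound red reporter that marks the nuclei of expressing cells. A second, backbone-derived V5 tag lies downstream of attB2. Whether it is translated is not stated by the record. A downstream PGK promoter, together with the bacterial EM7 promoter, drives blasticidin S deaminase for selection of stably transduced mammalian cells. The construct suits MAFB overexpression with fluorescent tracking, and the associated study concerns transcriptional control of endothelial diversity.
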