Features (pLannotate 1.2.2; 33 found; start..end, strand, type, name):
    375..738     -  CDS            HIV-1 gag (fragment): gag protein from human immunodeficiency virus 1; gag
    722..847     -  misc_feature   HIV-1 Ψ: packaging signal of human immunodeficiency virus type 1
    894..1074    -  LTR            5' LTR (truncated): truncated 5' long terminal repeat (LTR) from HIV-1
   1075..1301    -  promoter       RSV promoter: Rous sarcoma virus enhancer/promoter
   1329..1347    -  promoter       T3 promoter: promoter for bacteriophage T3 RNA polymerase
   1392..1408    -  protein_bind   lac operator: The lac repressor binds to the lac operator to inhibit transcription in E. coli. This inhibition can be relieved by adding lactose or isopropyl-β-D-thiogalactopyranoside (IPTG). lac repressor encoded by lacI
   1416..1446    -  promoter       lac promoter: promoter for the E. coli lac operon
   1461..1482    -  protein_bind   CAP binding site: CAP binding activates transcription in the presence of cAMP. E. coli catabolite activator protein
   1495..1587    -  CDS            lacI (fragment): lac repressor; lacI; The lac repressor binds to the lac operator to inhibit transcription in E. coli. This inhibition can be relieved by adding lactose or isopropyl-β-D-thiogalactopyranoside (IPTG).
   1770..2358    -  rep_origin     ori: high-copy-number ColE1/pMB1/pBR322/pUC origin of replication
   2529..3389    -  CDS            AmpR: β-lactamase; bla; confers resistance to ampicillin, carbenicillin, and related antibiotics
   3390..3494    -  promoter       AmpR promoter: bla
   3547..3975    -  rep_origin     f1 ori (sequence partly withheld): f1 bacteriophage origin of replication; arrow indicates direction of (+) strand synthesis
   3980..4135    -  CDS            lacZα (fragment): LacZα fragment of β-galactosidase; lacZ fragment
   4143..4161    +  promoter       T7 promoter: promoter for bacteriophage T7 RNA polymerase
   4182..4317    -  rep_origin     SV40 ori: SV40 origin of replication
   4357..4478    -  polyA_signal   SV40 poly(A) signal: SV40 polyadenylation signal
   4550..4783    -  LTR            3' LTR (ΔU3): self-inactivating 3' long terminal repeat (LTR) from HIV-1
   4785..4853    -  CDS            nef (fragment): NEF_HV1Z2 - Experimental evidence at protein level: Swiss-Prot protein existence level 1. Extracellular Nef protein targets CD4(+) T-lymphocytes for apoptosis by interacting with CXCR4 surface receptors. From Human immunodeficiency virus type 1 group M subtype D (isolate Z2/CDC-Z34) (HIV-1).
   4870..5268    -  CDS            BSD: blasticidin S deaminase; Aspergillus terreus BSD; confers resistance to blasticidin
   5287..5334    -  promoter       EM7 promoter: synthetic bacterial promoter&nbsp
   5348..5847    -  promoter       PGK promoter: mouse phosphoglycerate kinase 1 promoter
   5880..5921    -  CDS            V5 tag: epitope tag from simian virus 5
   5975..5995    +  protein_bind   attB2: mutant version of attB; core recombination site for the Gateway® BP reaction BP Clonase™
   6019..6726    -  CDS            mCherry: mCherry is a basic (constitutively fluorescent) red fluorescent protein published in 2004, derived from Discosoma sp.. It is reported to be a very rapidly-maturing monomer with low acid sensitivity.
   6733..7116    -  CDS            H2AZ2: H2AV_CHICK - Also known as H2AF. Experimental evidence at protein level: Swiss-Prot protein existence level 1. Variant histone H2A which replaces conventional H2A in a subset of nucleosomes. Nucleosomes wrap and compact DNA into chromatin, limiting DNA accessibility to the cellular machineries which require DNA as a template. Histones thereby play a central role in transcription regulation, DNA repair, DNA replication and chromosomal stability. DNA accessibility is regulated via a complex set of post- translational modifications of histones, also called histone code, and nucleosome remodeling.
   7192..8160    -  CDS            MAFB: MAFB_HUMAN - Also known as KRML. Experimental evidence at protein level: Swiss-Prot protein existence level 1. Acts as a transcriptional activator or repressor (PubMed:27181683). Plays a pivotal role in regulating lineage-specific hematopoiesis by repressing ETS1-mediated transcription of erythroid- specific genes in myeloid cells. Required for monocytic, macrophage, osteoclast, podocyte and islet beta cell differentiation. Involved in renal tubule survival and F4/80 maturation. Activates the insulin and glucagon promoters. Together with PAX6, transactivates weakly the glucagon gene promoter t
   8176..8217    -  CDS            V5 tag: epitope tag from simian virus 5
   8233..8257    -  protein_bind   attB1: mutant version of attB; recombination site for the Gateway® BP reaction BP Clonase™
   8374..8577    -  promoter       CMV promoter: human cytomegalovirus (CMV) immediate early promoter
   8578..8881    -  enhancer       CMV enhancer: human cytomegalovirus immediate early enhancer
   8977..9459    -  CDS            env (fragment): ENV_HV1H2 - Experimental evidence at protein level: Swiss-Prot protein existence level 1. [Transmembrane protein gp41]: Acts as a class I viral fusion protein. Under the current model, the protein has at least 3 conformational states: pre-fusion native state, pre-hairpin intermediate state, and post-fusion hairpin state. During fusion of viral and target intracellular membranes, the coiled coil regions (heptad repeats) assume a trimer-of-hairpins structure, positioning the fusion peptide in close proximity to the C-terminal region of the ectodomain. The formation of this structure appears to d
   9455..229     -  misc_feature   RRE (across the origin): The Rev response element (RRE) of HIV-1 allows for Rev-dependent mRNA export from the nucleus to the cytoplasm.
>Addgene plasmid #233545 | JDW 1063 (pLenti6.2_CMV_V5_MAFB_P2A_H2A_mCherry) | addgene full sequence | sequence record 462778 | Addgene NGS Result
CTGTTGATCCTTTAGGTATCTTTCCACAGCCAGGATTCTTGCCTGGAGCTGCTTGATGCCCCAGACTGTG
AGTTGCAACAGATGCTGTTGCGCCTCAATAGCCCTCAGCAAATTGTTCTGCTGCTGCACTATACCAGACA
ATAATTGTCTGGCCTGTACCGTCAGCGTCATTGACGCTGCGCCCATAGTGCTTCCTGCTGCTCCCAAGAA
CCCAAGGAACAAAGCTCCTATTCCCACTGCTCTTTTTTCTCTCTGCACCACTCTTCTCTTTGCCTTGGTG
GGTGCTACTCCTAATGGTTCAATTTTTACTACTTTATATTTATATAATTCACTTCTCCAATTGTCCCTCA
TATCTCCTCCTCCAGGTCTGAAGATCAGCGGCCGCTTGCTGTGCGGTGGTCTTACTTTTGTTTTGCTCTT
CCTCTATCTTGTCTAAAGCTTCCTTGGTGTCTTTTATCTCTATCCTTTGATGCACACAATAGAGGGTTGC
TACTGTATTATATAATGATCTAAGTTCTTCTGATCCTGTCTGAAGGGATGGTTGTAGCTGTCCCAGTATT
TGTCTACAGCCTTCTGATGTTTCTAACAGGCCAGGATTAACTGCGAATCGTTCTAGCTCCCTGCTTGCCC
ATACTATATGTTTTAATTTATATTTTTTCTTTCCCCCTGGCCTTAACCGAATTTTTTCCCATCGCGATCT
AATTCTCCCCCGCTTAATACTGACGCTCTCGCACCCATCTCTCTCCTTCTAGCCTCCGCTAGTCAAAATT
TTTGGCGTACTCACCAGTCGCCGCCCCTCGCCTCTTGCCGTGCGCGCTTCAGCAAGCCGAGTCCTGCGTC
GAGAGAGCTCCTCTGGTTTCCCTTTCGCTTTCAAGTCCCTGTTCGGGCGCCACTGCTAGAGATTTTCCAC
ACTGACTAAAAGGGTCTGAGGGATCTCTAGTTACCAGAGTCACACAACAGACGGGCACACACTACTTGAA
GCACTCAAGGCAAGCTTTATTGAGGCTTAAGCAGTGGGTTCCCTAGTTAGCCAGAGAGCTCCCAGGCTCA
GATCTGGTCTAACCAGAGAGACCCGTTTATGTATCGAGCTAGGCACTTAAATACAATATCTCTGCAATGC
GGCAATTCAGTGGTTCGTCCAATCCATGTCAGACCCGTCTGTTGCCTTCCTAATAAGGCACGATCGTACC
ACCTTACTTCCACCAATCGGCATGCACGGTGCTTTTTCTCTCCTTGTAAGGCATGTTGCTAACTCATCGT
TACCATGTTGCAAGACTACAAGAGTATTGCATAAGACTACATTAAGCTTGCAGCTCCAGCTTTTGTTCCC
TTTAGTGAGGGTTAATTGCGCGCTTGGCGTAATCATGGTCATAGCTGTTTCCTGTGTGAAATTGTTATCC
GCTCACAATTCCACACAACATACGAGCCGGAAGCATAAAGTGTAAAGCCTGGGGTGCCTAATGAGTGAGC
TAACTCACATTAATTGCGTTGCGCTCACTGCCCGCTTTCCAGTCGGGAAACCTGTCGTGCCAGCTGCATT
AATGAATCGGCCAACGCGCGGGGAGAGGCGGTTTGCGTATTGGGCGCTCTTCCGCTTCCTCGCTCACTGA
CTCGCTGCGCTCGGTCGTTCGGCTGCGGCGAGCGGTATCAGCTCACTCAAAGGCGGTAATACGGTTATCC
ACAGAATCAGGGGATAACGCAGGAAAGAACATGTGAGCAAAAGGCCAGCAAAAGGCCAGGAACCGTAAAA
AGGCCGCGTTGCTGGCGTTTTTCCATAGGCTCCGCCCCCCTGACGAGCATCACAAAAATCGACGCTCAAG
TCAGAGGTGGCGAAACCCGACAGGACTATAAAGATACCAGGCGTTTCCCCCTGGAAGCTCCCTCGTGCGC
TCTCCTGTTCCGACCCTGCCGCTTACCGGATACCTGTCCGCCTTTCTCCCTTCGGGAAGCGTGGCGCTTT
CTCATAGCTCACGCTGTAGGTATCTCAGTTCGGTGTAGGTCGTTCGCTCCAAGCTGGGCTGTGTGCACGA
ACCCCCCGTTCAGCCCGACCGCTGCGCCTTATCCGGTAACTATCGTCTTGAGTCCAACCCGGTAAGACAC
GACTTATCGCCACTGGCAGCAGCCACTGGTAACAGGATTAGCAGAGCGAGGTATGTAGGCGGTGCTACAG
AGTTCTTGAAGTGGTGGCCTAACTACGGCTACACTAGAAGAACAGTATTTGGTATCTGCGCTCTGCTGAA
GCCAGTTACCTTCGGAAAAAGAGTTGGTAGCTCTTGATCCGGCAAACAAACCACCGCTGGTAGCGGTGGT
TTTTTTGTTTGCAAGCAGCAGATTACGCGCAGAAAAAAAGGATCTCAAGAAGATCCTTTGATCTTTTCTA
CGGGGTCTGACGCTCAGTGGAACGAAAACTCACGTTAAGGGATTTTGGTCATGAGATTATCAAAAAGGAT
CTTCACCTAGATCCTTTTAAATTAAAAATGAAGTTTTAAATCAATCTAAAGTATATATGAGTAAACTTGG
TCTGACAGTTACCAATGCTTAATCAGTGAGGCACCTATCTCAGCGATCTGTCTATTTCGTTCATCCATAG
TTGCCTGACTCCCCGTCGTGTAGATAACTACGATACGGGAGGGCTTACCATCTGGCCCCAGTGCTGCAAT
GATACCGCGAGACCCACGCTCACCGGCTCCAGATTTATCAGCAATAAACCAGCCAGCCGGAAGGGCCGAG
CGCAGAAGTGGTCCTGCAACTTTATCCGCCTCCATCCAGTCTATTAATTGTTGCCGGGAAGCTAGAGTAA
GTAGTTCGCCAGTTAATAGTTTGCGCAACGTTGTTGCCATTGCTACAGGCATCGTGGTGTCACGCTCGTC
GTTTGGTATGGCTTCATTCAGCTCCGGTTCCCAACGATCAAGGCGAGTTACATGATCCCCCATGTTGTGC
AAAAAAGCGGTTAGCTCCTTCGGTCCTCCGATCGTTGTCAGAAGTAAGTTGGCCGCAGTGTTATCACTCA
TGGTTATGGCAGCACTGCATAATTCTCTTACTGTCATGCCATCCGTAAGATGCTTTTCTGTGACTGGTGA
GTACTCAACCAAGTCATTCTGAGAATAGTGTATGCGGCGACCGAGTTGCTCTTGCCCGGCGTCAATACGG
GATAATACCGCGCCACATAGCAGAACTTTAAAAGTGCTCATCATTGGAAAACGTTCTTCGGGGCGAAAAC
TCTCAAGGATCTTACCGCTGTTGAGATCCAGTTCGATGTAACCCACTCGTGCACCCAACTGATCTTCAGC
ATCTTTTACTTTCACCAGCGTTTCTGGGTGAGCAAAAACAGGAAGGCAAAATGCCGCAAAAAAGGGAATA
AGGGCGACACGGAAATGTTGAATACTCATACTCTTCCTTTTTCAATATTATTGAAGCATTTATCAGGGTT
ATTGTCTCATGAGCGGATACATATTTGAATGTATTTAGAAAAATAAACAAATAGGGGTTCCGCGCACATT
TCCCCGAAAAGTGCCACCTAAATTGTAAGCGTTAATATTTTGTTAAAATTCGCGTTAAATTTTTGTTAAA
TCAGCTCATTTTTTAACCAATAGGCCGAAATCGGCAAAATCCCTTATAAATCAAAAGAATAGACCGAGAT
AGGGT
[37 nt withheld, positions 3646-3682]
AAAGAACGTGGACTCCAACGTCAAAGG
[49 nt withheld, positions 3710-3758]
T
[91 nt withheld, positions 3760-3850]
G
[124 nt withheld, positions 3852-3975]
CCCATTCGCCATTCAGGCTGCGCAACTGTTGGGAAGGGCGATCGGTGCGGGCCTCTTCGCTATTACGCCA
GCTGGCGAAAGGGGGATGTGCTGCAAGGCGATTAAGTTGGGTAACGCCAGGGTTTTCCCAGTCACGACGT
TGTAAAACGACGGCCAGTGAGCGCGCGTAATACGACTCACTATAGGGCGAATTGGGTACGTCCCTAGGCC
TCCAAAAAAGCCTCCTCACTACTTCTGGAATAGCTCAGAGGCCGAGGCGGCCTCGGCCTCTGCATAAATA
AAAAAAATTAGTCAGCCATGGGGCGGAGAATGGGCGGAACTGGGCGGAGTTAGGGGCGGGATGGGCGGAG
TTAGGGGCGGGATAGCTAGAGCCAGACATGATAAGATACATTGATGAGTTTGGACAAACCACAACTAGAA
TGCAGTGAAAAAAATGCTTTATTTGTGAAATTTGTGATGCTATTGCTTTATTTGTAACCATTATAAGCTG
CAATAAACAAGTTCCTCTCACTCTCTGATATTCATTTCTTTGCAAGTTATAAATACTGAATAATAAGATG
ACATGAACTACTACTGCTAGAGATTTTCCACACTGACTAAAAGGGTCTGAGGGATCTCTAGTTACCAGAG
TCACACAACAGACGGGCACACACTACTTGAAGCACTCAAGGCAAGCTTTATTGAGGCTTAAGCAGTGGGT
TCCCTAGTTAGCCAGAGAGCTCCCAGGCTCAGATCTGGTCTAACCAGAGAGACCCAGTACAAGCAAAAAG
CAGATCTTGTCTTCGTTGGGAGTGAATTAGCCCTTCCAGTCCCCCCTTTTCTTTTAAAAAGTGGCTAAGA
TCTACAGCTGCCTTGTAAGTCATTGGTCTTAAAGGTACCGAGCTCGAATTGTGCTTAGCCCTCCCACACA
TAACCAGAGGGCAGCAATTCACGAATCCCAACTGCCGTCGGCTGTCCATCACTGTCCTTCACTATGGCTT
TGATCCCAGGATGCAGATCGAGAAGCACCTGTCGGCACCGTCCGCAGGGGCTCAAGATGCCCCTGTTCTC
ATTTCCGATCGCGACGATACAAGTCAGGTTGCCAGCTGCCGCAGCAGCAGCAGTGCCCAGCACCACGAGT
TCTGCACAAGGTCCCCCAGTAAAATGATATACATTGACACCAGTGAAGATGCGGCCGTCGCTAGAGAGAG
CTGCGCTGGCGACGCTGTAGTCTTCAGAGATGGGGATGCTGTTGATTGTAGCCGTTGCTCTTTCAATGAG
GGTGGATTCTTCTTGAGACAAAGGCTTGGCCATGGTTTAGTTCCTCACCTTGTCGTATTATACTATGCCG
ATATACTATGCCGATGATTAATTGTCAACACGTGTCTAGAGTCGAAAGGCCCGGAGATGAGGAAGAGGAG
AACAGCGCGGCAGACGTGCGCTTTTGAAGCGTGCAGAATGCCGGGCCTCCGGAGGACCTTCGGGCGCCCG
CCCCGCCCCTGAGCCCGCCCCTGAGCCCGCCCCCGGACCCACCCCTTCCCAGCCTCTGAGCCCAGAAAGC
GAAGGAGCAAAGCTGCTATTGGCCGCTGCCCCAAAGGCCTACCCGCTTCCATTGCTCAGCGGTGCTGTCC
ATCTGCACGAGACTAGTGAGACGTGCTACTTCCATTTGTCACGTCCTGCACGACGCGAGCTGCGGGGCGG
GGGGGAACTTCCTGACTAGGGGAGGAGTAGAAGGTGGCGCGAAGGGGCCACCAAAGAACGGAGCCGGTTG
GCGCCTACCGGTGGATGTGGAATGTGTGCGAGGCCAGAGGCCACTTGTGTAGCGCCAAGTGCCCAGCGGG
GCTGCTAAAGCGCATGCTCCAGACTGCCTTGGGAAAAGCGCCTCCCCTACCCGGTAGGTACCATCGTCAT
TACTAACCGGTACGCGTAGAATCGAGACCGAGGAGAGGGTTAGGGATAGGCTTACCTTCGAACCGCGGGC
CCTCTAGACTCGAGCGGCCGCCACTGTGCTGGATATCAACCACTTTGTACAAGAAAGCTGGGAGATCTCT
CGAGCTATCATTACTTGTACAGCTCGTCCATGCCGCCGGTGGAGTGGCGGCCCTCGGCGCGCTCGTACTG
TTCCACGATGGTGTAGTCCTCGTTGTGGGAGGTGATGTCCAGCTTGATGTTGACGTTGTAGGCGCCGGGC
AGCTGCACGGGCTTCTTGGCCTTGTAGGTGGTCTTGACCTCGGCGTCGTAGTGGCCGCCGTCCTTCAGCT
TCAGCCTCTGCTTGATCTCGCCCTTCAGGGCGCCGTCCTCGGGGTACATCCGCTCGGAGGAGGCCTCCCA
GCCCATGGTCTTCTTCTGCATTACGGGGCCGTCGGAGGGGAAGTTGGTGCCGCGCAGCTTCACCTTGTAG
ATGAACTCGCCGTCCTGCAGGGAGGAGTCCTGGGTCACGGTCACCACGCCGCCGTCCTCGAAGTTCATCA
CGCGCTCCCACTTGAAGCCCTCGGGGAAGGACAGCTTCAAGTAGTCGGGGATGTCGGCGGGGTGCTTCAC
GTAGGCCTTGGAGCCGTACATGAACTGAGGGGACAGGATGTCCCAGGCGAAGGGCAGGGGGCCGCCCTTG
GTCACCTTCAGCTTGGCGGTCTGGGTGCCCTCGTAGGGGCGGCCCTCGCCCTCGCCCTCGATCTCGAACT
CGTGGCCGTTCACGGAGCCCTCCATGTGCACCTTGAAGCGCATGAACTCCTTGATGATGGCCATGTTGTC
CTCCTCGCCCTTGCTCACCATCCCCCCTGCGGTTTTCTGCTGGCCCTTCTTACCAATCAGAGACTTGTGG
ATGTGAGGAATGACTCCTCCTCCAGCAATGGTGGCCTTGATAAGCGAGTCCAGCTCCTCGTCTCCGCGGA
TGGCCAGCTGTAAATGTCTGGGAGTGATTCGCTTCACCTTCAGATCCTTAGAAGCGTTTCCAGCCAACTC
CAGCACCTCAGCGGTGAGATACTCCAGGATAGCAGCACTGTAAACCGCAGCTGTAGCTCCGACACGGCCA
TGGCTGGTGGTTCGTGTCTTCAGGTGCCTGTGGATACGACCTACAGGGAACTGCAGACCAGCTCTCTGAG
ATCTGGAGACGGCTTTCGTCTTGGCTTTTCCACTGTCTTTACCTGCTTTTCCACCTGCCATCCTAGGTGG
CCCGGGATTCTCTTCGACATCCCCTGCTTGTTTCAACAGGGAGAAGTTAGTGGCTCCGGTACCGCACAGA
AAGAACTCGGGAGAGGAGGGGCTGTCGCTGGTGGAGCCCGCCTCCCTGAAGCCGGAGTTGGCGAGTTTCT
CGCACTTGACCTTGTAGGCGTCTCTCTCGCGGGCCAGCCGGGACACCTCCTGCTTAAGCTGCTCCACCTG
CTGAATGAGCTGCGTCTTCTCATTCTCCAGGTGGTGCTTCTGCTGGACGCGTTTATACCTGCAAGACTGG
GCGTAGCCCCGGTTCTTCAGGGTCCGCCGCTTCTGCTTCAGGCGGATCACCTCGTCCTTGGTGAAGCCCC
GCAGGTGGCGGTTCAGCTCGCGCACGGACATGGACACGAGCTGGTCATCGGAGAAGCGGTCCTCCACGCT
GCCGTTGCCGCCCGCCGCCGTCGCCGAGGCCGTCGCGTGCGGCCCGGGCCCGGGGTGGCTAGTGGGCAGC
TGTTGCGCCGGGCTAGCGGCGCTGGACGGCGGCGGCGACGCTTGGTGATGATGGTGATGGTGCGGGTGAG
CGTGCGGGCCCAGCTCGTCGTGGGCCACGCCGGCGCCCGGGTACGCGTGGTGCGGGTGAGGGTGGTGGTG
ATGGTGGTGGTGGTGAGCGCCGCGAAAGCTGTCGAAGCTTTGCAGCGGCTGTGGCACTGGGTGCGAGCCG
ATGAGCGCTTCCACCGCGTCCTCGGGCGTCAGGTTGAGCGCCTCGGGGTTCATCTGCTGGTAGTTGCTCG
CCATCCAGTACAGATCCTCGAGGTGTGTCTTCTGTTCGGTCGGGCTGAAGCTGGGCGACGAGGGCACGGA
GCTACACGGAGTGCTGAGCGGTGTGGAGGACACCGAGCCGGCTGGCTGCAGGCGTGTGCAGGGCCTGCCC
GGACGCTCCGCGCGCCCCAGTGGCTCCTTCTTCACGTCGAACTTGAGCAGGTCGAAGTCGTTGACATACT
CCATGGCCAGCGGGCTGGTGGGCAGCTCTGGCCCCATGCTCAGCTCCGCGGCCATACCACCAGCACCACC
CGTAGAATCGAGACCGAGGAGAGGGTTAGGGATAGGCTTACCCATGGTGGCGGATCCAGCCTGCTTTTTT
GTACAAACTTGTTGATATCTGCAGAATTCCACCACACTGGACTAGTGGATCCTCTAGAGTCGGTGTCTTC
TATGGAGGTCAAAACAGCGTGGATGGCGTCTCCAGGCGATCTGACGGTTCACTAAACGAGCTCTGCTTAT
ATAGACCTCCCACCGTACACGCCTACCGCCCATTTGCGTCAATGGGGCGGAGTTGTTACGACATTTTGGA
AAGTCCCGTTGATTTTGGTGCCAAAACAAACTCCCATTGACGTCAATGGGGTGGAGACTTGGAAATCCCC
GTGAGTCAAACCGCTATCCACGCCCATTGATGTACTGCCAAAACCGCATCACCATGGTAATAGCGATGAC
TAATACGTAGATGTACTGCCAAGTAGGAAAGTCCCATAAGGTCATGTACTGGGCATAATGCCAGGCGGGC
CATTTACCGTCATTGACGTCAATAGGGGGCGTACTTGGCATATGATACACTTGATGTACTGCCAAGTGGG
CAGTTTACCGTAAATACTCCACCCATTGACGTCAATGGAAAGTCCCTATTGGCGTTACTATGGGAACATA
CGTCATTATTGACGTCAATGGGCGGGGGTCGTTGGGCGGTCAGCCAGGCGGGCCATTTACCGTAAGTTAT
GTAACGCGGAACTCCCAAGCTTATCGCAGACCCAGTCGCTAGCGTTAACGTCGACATCGCAGACCCAGTC
GCTAGCGTTAACGTCGACATCGATACCGTCGAGATCCGTTCACTAATCGAATGGATCTGTCTCTGTCTCT
CTCTCCACCTTCTTCTTCTATTCCTTCGGGCCTGTCGGGTCCCCTCGGGGTTGGGAGGTGGGTCTGAAAC
GATAATGGTGAATATCCCTGCCTAACTCTATTCACTATAGAAAGTACAGCAAAAACTATTCTTAAACCTA
CCAAGCCTCCTACTATCATTATGAATAATTTTATATACCACAGCCAATTTGTTATGTTAAACCAATTCCA
CAAACTTGCCCATTTATCTAATTCCAATAATTCTTGTTCATTCTTTTCTTGCTGGTTTTGCGATTCTTCA
ATTAAGGAGTGTATTAAGCTTGTGTAATTGTTAATTTCTCTGTCCCACTCCATCCAGGTCGTGTGATTCC
AAATCTGTTCCAGAGATTTATTACTCCAACTAGCATTCCAAGGCACAGCAGTGGTGCAAATGAGTTTTCC
AGAGCAACCCCAAATCCCCAGGAG
